Addgene plasmid #169158: pCOLADuet-1_nsp10 (SARS-CoV-2)
Purpose: To express SARS-CoV-2 nsp10 in E. coli
Depositing lab: John Diffley. Depositing organization: Francis Crick Institute. Publication: Identifying SARS-CoV-2 antiviral compounds by screening for small molecule inhibitors of nsp14/nsp10 exoribonuclease. Canal B, McClure AW, Curran JF, Wu M, Ulferts R, Weissmann F, Zeng J, Bertolin AP, Milligan JC, Basu S, Drury LS, Deegan TD, Fujisawa R, Roberts EL, Basier C, Labib K, Beale R, Howell M, Diffley JFX. Biochem J. 2021 Jul 16;478(13):2445-2464. doi: 10.1042/BCJ20210198. PubMed 34198326.
Backbone
  Vector backbone: pCOLADuet-1
  Total vector size (bp): 4107
  Vector type: Bacterial Expression
Growth in bacteria
  Bacterial resistance: Kanamycin, 50 μg/mL
  Growth temperature: 37°C
  Growth strain: DH5alpha
  Copy number: Unknown
Gene/Insert
  Gene/Insert name: nsp10 (alt names: untagged nsp10; SARS-CoV-2 nsp10 cofactor)
  Species: SARS-CoV-2
  Mutation: Codon optimised for E. coli
  Entrez Gene: ORF1ab (a.k.a. GU280_gp01)
  Promoter: T7
  Tag / fusion protein: Methionine (N terminal on insert)
  Cloning method: Gibson Cloning
  Sequencing primers: 5′ ATGCGACTCCTGCATTAG; 3′ ATGCGGCCGTGTACAATAC
Terms and licenses: Academic/Nonprofit Terms; Industry Terms: Not Available to Industry
Depositor comments: Unlike SARS-CoV-2 nsp10 that gets expressed in the context of a larger polypeptide, this SARS-CoV-2 nsp10 gets expressed from a 5' ATG, and thus might contain a methionine at the N-terminus that is not present in the nsp5-cleaved nsp10 in cells.
How to cite: pCOLADuet-1_nsp10 (SARS-CoV-2) was a gift from John Diffley (Addgene plasmid # 169158 ; http://n2t.net/addgene:169158 ; RRID:Addgene_169158)
