[The description below was written by a language model from this plasmid's Addgene catalogue record and pLannotate feature annotations shown in this document.]
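Description:
pCOLADuet-1_nsp10 (SARS-CoV-2) is a 4,107 bp bacterial expression plasmid built on the pCOLADuet-1 backbone for producing the SARS-CoV-2 non-structural protein 10 in E. coli. It replicates from the ColA origin, which is compatible with other common origin types, so the plasmid can be maintained alongside other plasmids for co-expression. It is selected with kanamycin through an aminoglycoside phosphotransferase (KanR) gene. The backbone also carries lacI with its own promoter, supplying the lac repressor that controls the expression cassettes.

As in other Duet vectors, there are two T7 promoter/lac operator units in tandem followed by a single T7 terminator. The nsp10 coding sequence, codon-optimised for E. coli and inserted by Gibson cloning, sits in the first position, downstream of the first T7 promoter, its lac operator and the T7 gene 10 ribosome binding site. The second T7/lac operator unit appears to be unoccupied, with only a partial S-Tag annotation and a short match to a solubility tag lying before the terminator. Expression requires a host that supplies T7 RNA polymerase and is inducible with IPTG, which relieves lac repression.

The protein is untagged. In infected cells nsp10 is released from the ORF1a/ORF1ab polyprotein by nsp5 cleavage, whereas here it is translated from its own start codon, so the depositor notes that it may retain an N-terminal methionine absent from the native protein. nsp10 is a cofactor that stimulates the nsp14 exoribonuclease and the nsp16 2'-O-methyltransferase. The associated work used it in screening for small-molecule inhibitors of the nsp14/nsp10 exoribonuclease.
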