Features (pLannotate 1.2.2; 18 found; start..end, strand, type, name):
    539..560     +  protein_bind   CAP binding site: CAP binding activates transcription in the presence of cAMP. E. coli catabolite activator protein
    575..639     +  CDS            TcR (fragment): tetracycline efflux protein; tet; confers resistance to tetracycline
    724..1359    +  rep_origin     ColA ori: Plasmids containing the ColA origin of replication can be propagated in E. coli cells that contain additional plasmids with compatible origins.
   1377..1468    +  promoter       AmpR promoter: bla
   1469..2284    +  CDS            KanR: aminoglycoside phosphotransferase; aph(3')-Ia; confers resistance to kanamycin in bacteria or G418 (Geneticin®) in eukaryotes
   2293..2350    -  promoter       AmpR promoter (fragment): bla
   2514..2561    -  terminator     T7 terminator: transcription terminator for bacteriophage T7 RNA polymerase
   2569..2586    -  CDS            SET1 (fragment): solubility-enhancement tag derived from T7 phage gene 10B
   2616..2657    -  CDS            S-Tag (fragment): affinity and epitope tag derived from pancreatic ribonuclease A
   2766..2790    -  protein_bind   lac operator: The lac repressor binds to the lac operator to inhibit transcription in E. coli. This inhibition can be relieved by adding lactose or isopropyl-β-D-thiogalactopyranoside (IPTG). lac repressor encoded by lacI
   2791..2809    -  promoter       T7 promoter: promoter for bacteriophage T7 RNA polymerase
   2921..3337    -  CDS            R1A_SARS2 (fragment) (sequence withheld): Experimental evidence at protein level: Swiss-Prot protein existence level 1. [Non-structural protein 10]: Plays a pivotal role in viral transcription by stimulating both nsp14 3'-5' exoribonuclease and nsp16 2'-O-methyltransferase activities. Therefore plays an essential role in viral mRNAs cap methylation. From Severe acute respiratory syndrome coronavirus 2 (2019-nCoV) (SARS-CoV-2).
   3347..3369    -  RBS            RBS: efficient ribosome binding site from bacteriophage T7 gene 10 (Olins and Rangwala, 1989)
   3384..3408    -  protein_bind   lac operator: The lac repressor binds to the lac operator to inhibit transcription in E. coli. This inhibition can be relieved by adding lactose or isopropyl-β-D-thiogalactopyranoside (IPTG). lac repressor encoded by lacI
   3409..3427    -  promoter       T7 promoter: promoter for bacteriophage T7 RNA polymerase
   3430..3465    +  CDS            TcR (fragment): tetracycline efflux protein; tet; confers resistance to tetracycline
   3473..3550    +  promoter       lacI promoter: lacI
   3551..526     +  CDS            lacI (across the origin): lac repressor; lacI; The lac repressor binds to the lac operator to inhibit transcription in E. coli. This inhibition can be relieved by adding lactose or isopropyl-β-D-thiogalactopyranoside (IPTG).
>Addgene plasmid #169158 | pCOLADuet-1_nsp10 (SARS-CoV-2) | addgene full sequence | sequence record 333996 | Addgene NGS Result
GGGCCCATTAAGTTCTGTCTCGGCGCGTCTGCGTCTGGCTGGCTGGCATAAATATCTCACTCGCAATCAA
ATTCAGCCGATAGCGGAACGGGAAGGCGACTGGAGTGCCATGTCCGGTTTTCAACAAACCATGCAAATGC
TGAATGAGGGCATCGTTCCCACTGCGATGCTGGTTGCCAACGATCAGATGGCGCTGGGCGCAATGCGCGC
CATTACCGAGTCCGGGCTGCGCGTTGGTGCGGACATCTCGGTAGTGGGATACGACGATACCGAAGACAGC
TCATGTTATATCCCGCCGTTAACCACCATCAAACAGGATTTTCGCCTGCTGGGGCAAACCAGCGTGGACC
GCTTGCTGCAACTCTCTCAGGGCCAGGCGGTGAAGGGCAATCAGCTGTTGCCCGTCTCACTGGTGAAAAG
AAAAACCACCCTGGCGCCCAATACGCAAACCGCCTCTCCCCGCGCGTTGGCCGATTCATTAATGCAGCTG
GCACGACAGGTTTCCCGACTGGAAAGCGGGCAGTGAGCGCAACGCAATTAATGTAAGTTAGCTCACTCAT
TAGGCACCGGGATCTCGACCGATGCCCTTGAGAGCCTTCAACCCAGTCAGCTCCTTCCGGTGGGCGCGGG
GCATGACTAACATGAGAATTACAACTTATATCGTATGGGGCTGACTTCAGGTGCTACATTTGAAGAGATA
AATTGCACTGAAATCTAGAGTGATGGTGTCGGGAATCCGTAAAGGATCTTCTTGAGATCCTTTTACGATC
GTCGTAATCTCCTGCTCTGTAAACGAAAAAACCGCCTGGGGAGGCGGTTTGATCGAAGGTTAAGTCAGTT
GGGGAACTGCTTAACCTGGTAACTGGCTTTAGTGGAGCGCAGATACCAAATACTGTCCTTTCAGTGTAGC
CTCTGTTAGGCCACCACTTCAAGACTCTCGATATCTAAATCCACTAATTCTCAGTTACCAATGGCTGCTG
CCAGTGGCGTTTTGTCGTGTCTTTCCGGGTTGGACTCAAGATGATAGTTACCGGATAAGGCGCAGCAGTC
GGGCTGAACGGGGGGTTCTTGCACACAGCCCAGCTTGGAGCGAACTGTCTACACGGAACGGGACGTGGTG
ATTTGGGTAAAGCCTCCACCACAACACGGACGCCGCAGGACGGGAACAGGAGAGCGCAAGAGGGAGCCAT
CAGGGGGAAACGCCTGGTATCTTTATAGTCCTGTCGGGTTTCGCCACCACTGATTTGAGCGTCAGATTTC
GTGATGTTCGTCAGGGGGGCGGAGCCTATGGAAAAACGGCTTCGCTCCGGCCTTATTGTCTCTCTGCTAA
GTATCCTCCTGGCATCTTCTAGGACGTTTCTGCGCTAGCATGCCTATTTGTTTATTTTTCTAAATACATT
CAAATATGTATCCGCTCATGAGACAATAACCCTGATAAATGCTTCAATAATATTGAAAAAGGAAGAGTAT
GAGCCATATTCAACGGGAAACGTCTTGCTCTAGGCCGCGATTAAATTCCAACATGGATGCTGATTTATAT
GGGTATAAATGGGCTCGCGATAATGTCGGGCAATCAGGTGCGACAATCTATCGATTGTATGGGAAGCCCG
ATGCGCCAGAGTTGTTTCTGAAACATGGCAAAGGTAGCGTTGCCAATGATGTTACAGATGAGATGGTCAG
ACTAAACTGGCTGACGGAATTTATGCCTCTTCCGACCATCAAGCATTTTATCCGTACTCCTGATGATGCA
TGGTTACTCACCACTGCGATCCCCGGGAAAACAGCATTCCAGGTATTAGAAGAATATCCTGATTCAGGTG
AAAATATTGTTGATGCGCTGGCAGTGTTCCTGCGCCGGTTGCATTCGATTCCTGTTTGTAATTGTCCTTT
TAACAGCGACCGCGTATTTCGTCTCGCTCAGGCGCAATCACGAATGAATAACGGTTTGGTTGATGCGAGT
GATTTTGATGACGAGCGTAATGGCTGGCCTGTTGAACAAGTCTGGAAAGAAATGCATAAACTTTTGCCAT
TCTCACCGGATTCAGTCGTCACTCATGGTGATTTCTCACTTGATAACCTTATTTTTGACGAGGGGAAATT
AATAGGTTGTATTGATGTTGGACGAGTCGGAATCGCAGACCGATACCAGGATCTTGCCATCCTATGGAAC
TGCCTCGGTGAGTTTTCTCCTTCATTACAGAAACGGCTTTTTCAAAAATATGGTATTGATAATCCTGATA
TGAATAAATTGCAGTTTCATTTGATGCTCGATGAGTTTTTCTAAGAATTAATTCATGAGCGGATACATAT
TTGAATGTATTTAGAAAAATAAACAAATAGGGGTTCCGCGCACATTTCCCCGAAAAGTGCCACTTGCGGA
GACCCGGTCGTCAGCTTGTCGTCGGTTCAGGGCAGGGTCGTTAAATAGCCGCTTATGTCTATTGCTGGTT
TACCGGTTTATTGACTACCGGAAGCAGTGTGACCGTGTGCTTCTCAAATGCCTGAGGTTTCAGCAAAAAA
CCCCTCAAGACCCGTTTAGAGGCCCCAAGGGGTTATGCTAGTTATTGCTCAGCGGTGGCAGCAGCCTAGG
TTAATTAAGCTGCGCTAGTAGACGAGTCCATGTGCTGGCGTTCAAATTTCGCAGCAGCGGTTTCTTTACC
AGACTCGAGGGTACCGACGTCAGCGATCGCGTGGCCGGCCGATATCCAATTGAGATCTGCCATATGTATA
TCTCCTTCTTATACTTAACTAATATACTAAGATGGGGAATTGTTATCCGCTCACAATTCCCCTATAGTGA
GTCGTATTAATTTCGATTATGCGGCCGTGTACAATACGATTACTTTCTGTTCGACTTAAGCATTATGCGG
CCGCAAGCTTGTCGACCTGCAGGCGCGCCGAGCTCGAATTCGGATCCTTA
[417 nt withheld, positions 2921-3337]
CATGGTATATCTCCTTATTAAAGTTAAACAAAATTATTTCTACAGGGGAATTGTTATCCGCTCACAATTC
CCCTATAGTGAGTCGTATTAATTTCCTAATGCAGGAGTCGCATAAGGGAGAGCGTCGAGATCCCGGACAC
CATCGAATGGCGCAAAACCTTTCGCGGTATGGCATGATAGCGCCCGGAAGAGAGTCAATTCAGGGTGGTG
AATGTGAAACCAGTAACGTTATACGATGTCGCAGAGTATGCCGGTGTCTCTTATCAGACCGTTTCCCGCG
TGGTGAACCAGGCCAGCCACGTTTCTGCGAAAACGCGGGAAAAAGTGGAAGCGGCGATGGCGGAGCTGAA
TTACATTCCCAACCGCGTGGCACAACAACTGGCGGGCAAACAGTCGTTGCTGATTGGCGTTGCCACCTCC
AGTCTGGCCCTGCACGCGCCGTCGCAAATTGTCGCGGCGATTAAATCTCGCGCCGATCAACTGGGTGCCA
GCGTGGTGGTGTCGATGGTAGAACGAAGCGGCGTCGAAGCCTGTAAAGCGGCGGTGCACAATCTTCTCGC
GCAACGCGTCAGTGGGCTGATCATTAACTATCCGCTGGATGACCAGGATGCCATTGCTGTGGAAGCTGCC
TGCACTAATGTTCCGGCGTTATTTCTTGATGTCTCTGACCAGACACCCATCAACAGTATTATTTTCTCCC
ATGAAGACGGTACGCGACTGGGCGTGGAGCATCTGGTCGCATTGGGTCACCAGCAAATCGCGCTGTTAGC
